>Addgene plasmid #196664 | pPglL-strep-mCherry | addgene full sequence | sequence record 389774 | Addgene NGS Result
CAGGAGAAAAAAGGCTGCACCGGTGCGTCAGCAGAATATGTGATACAGGATATATTCCGCTTCCTCGCTC
ACTGACTCGCTACGCTCGGTCGTTCGACTGCGGCGAGCGGAAATGGCTTACGAACGGGGCGGAGATTTCC
TGGAAGATGCCAGGAAGATACTTAACAGGGAAGTGAGAGGGCCGCGGCAAAGCCGTTTTTCCATAGGCTC
CGCCCCCCTGACAAGCATCACGAAATCTGACGCTCAAATCAGTGGTGGCGAAACCCGACAGGACTATAAA
GATACCAGGCGTTTCCCCCTGGCGGCTCCCTCGTGCGCTCTCCTGTTCCTGCCTTTCGGTTTACCGGTGT
CATTCCGCTGTTATGGCCGCGTTTGTCTCATTCCACGCCTGACACTCAGTTCCGGGTAGGCAGTTCGCTC
CAAGCTGGACTGTATGCACGAACCCCCCGTTCAGTCCGACCGCTGCGCCTTATCCGGTAACTATCGTCTT
GAGTCCAACCCGGAAAGACATGCAAAAGCACCACTGGCAGCAGCCACTGGTAATTGATTTAGAGGAGTTA
GTCTTGAAGTCATGCGCCGGTTAAGGCTAAACTGAAAGGACAAGTTTTGGTGACTGCGCTCCTCCAAGCC
AGTTACCTCGGTTCAAAGAGTTGGTAGCTCAGAGAACCTTCGAAAAACCGCCCTGCAAGGCGGTTTTTTC
GTTTTCAGAGCAAGAGATTACGCGCAGACCAAAACGATCTCAAGAAGATCATCTTATTAATCAGATAAAA
TATTTCTAGATTTCAGTGCAATTTATCTCTTCAAATGTAGCACCTGAAGTCAGCCCCATACGATATAAGT
TGTAATTCTCATGTTAGTCATGCCCCGCGCCCACCGGAAGGAGCTGACTGGGTTGAAGGCTCTCAAGGGC
ATCGGTCGAGATCCCGGTGCCTAATGAGTGAGCTAACTTACATTAATTGCGTTGCGCTCACTGCCCGCTT
TCCAGTCGGGAAACCTGTCGTGCCAGCTGCATTAATGAATCGGCCAACGCGCGGGGAGAGGCGGTTTGCG
TATTGGGCGCCAGGGTGGTTTTTCTTTTCACCAGTGAGACGGGCAACAGCTGATTGCCCTTCACCGCCTG
GCCCTGAGAGAGTTGCAGCAAGCGGTCCACGCTGGTTTGCCCCAGCAGGCGAAAATCCTGTTTGATGGTG
GTTAACGGCGGGATATAACATGAGCTGTCTTCGGTATCGTCGTATCCCACTACCGAGATGTCCGCACCAA
CGCGCAGCCCGGACTCGGTAATGGCGCGCATTGCGCCCAGCGCCATCTGATCGTTGGCAACCAGCATCGC
AGTGGGAACGATGCCCTCATTCAGCATTTGCATGGTTTGTTGAAAACCGGACATGGCACTCCAGTCGCCT
TCCCGTTCCGCTATCGGCTGAATTTGATTGCGAGTGAGATATTTATGCCAGCCAGCCAGACGCAGACGCG
CCGAGACAGAACTTAATGGGCCCGCTAACAGCGCGATTTGCTGGTGACCCAATGCGACCAGATGCTCCAC
GCCCAGTCGCGTACCGTCTTCATGGGAGAAAATAATACTGTTGATGGGTGTCTGGTCAGAGACATCAAGA
AATAACGCCGGAACATTAGTGCAGGCAGCTTCCACAGCAATGGCATCCTGGTCATCCAGCGGATAGTTAA
TGATCAGCCCACTGACGCGTTGCGCGAGAAGATTGTGCACCGCCGCTTTACAGGCTTCGACGCCGCTTCG
TTCTACCATCGACACCACCACGCTGGCACCCAGTTGATCGGCGCGAGATTTAATCGCCGCGACAATTTGC
GACGGCGCGTGCAGGGCCAGACTGGAGGTGGCAACGCCAATCAGCAACGACTGTTTGCCCGCCAGTTGTT
GTGCCACGCGGTTGGGAATGTAATTCAGCTCCGCCATCGCCGCTTCCACTTTTTCCCGCGTTTTCGCAGA
AACGTGGCTGGCCTGGTTCACCACGCGGGAAACGGTCTGATAAGAGACACCGGCATACTCTGCGACATCG
TATAACGTTACTGGTTTCACATTCACCACCCTGAATTGACTCTCTTCCGGGCGCTATCATGCCATACCGC
GAAAGGTTTTGCGCCATTCGATGGTGTCCGGGATCTCGACGCTCTCCCTTATGCGACTCCTGCATTAGGA
AATTAATACGACTCACTATAGGGGAATTGTGAGCGGATAACAATTCCCCTGTAGAAATAATTTTGTTTAA
CTTTAATAAGGAGATATACCATGGCACCCGCTGAAACGACCGTATCCGGCGCGCACCCCGCCGCCAAACT
GCCGATTTACATCCTGCCCTGCTTCCTTTGGATAGGCATCGTCCCCTTTACCTTCGCGCTCAAACTGAAA
CCGTCGCCCGACTTTTACCACGATGCCGCCGCCGCAGCCGGCCTGATTGTCCTGTTGTTCCTCACGGCAG
GAAAAAAACTGTTTGATGTCAAAATCCCCGCCATCAGCTTCCTTCTGTTTGCAATGGCGGCGTTTTGGTA
TCTTCAGGCACGCCTGATGAACCTGATTTACCCCGGTATGAACGACATCGTCTCTTGGATTTTCATCTTG
CTCGCCGTCAGCGCGTGGGCCTGCCGGAGCTTGGTCGCACACTTCGGACAAGAACGCATCGTGACCCTGT
TTGCCTGGTCGCTGCTTATCGGCTCCCTGCTTCAATCCTGCATCGTCGTCATCCAGTTTGCCGGCTGGGA
AGACACCCCTCTGTTTCAAAACATCATCGTTTACAGCGGGCAAGGCGTAATCGGACACATCGGGCAGCGC
AACAACCTCGGACACTACCTCATGTGGGGCATACTCGCCGCCGCCTACCTCAACGGACAACGAAAAATCC
CCGCCGCCCTCGGCGTAATCTGCCTGATTATGCAGACCGCCGTTTTAGGTTTGGTCAACTCGCGCACCAT
CTTGACCTACATAGCCGCCATCGCCCTCATCCTTCCCTTCTGGTATTTCCGTTCGGACAAATCCAACAGG
CGGACGATGCTCGGCATAGCCGCAGCCGTATTCCTTACCGCGCTGTTCCAATTTTCCATGAACACCATTC
TGGAAACCTTTACTGGCATCCGCTACGAAACTGCCGTCGAACGCGTCGCCAACGGCGGTTTCACAGACTT
GCCGCGCCAAATCGAATGGAATAAAGCCCTTGCCGCCTTCCAGTCCGCCCCGATATTCGGGCACGGCTGG
AACAGTTTTGCCCAACAAACCTTCCTCATCAATGCCGAACAGCACAACATATACGACAACCTCCTCAGCA
ACTTGTTCACCCATTCCCACAACATCGTCCTCCAACTCCTTGCAGAGATGGGAATCAGCGGCACGCTTCT
GGTTGCCGCAACCCTGCTGACGGGCATTGCCGGGCTGCTTAAACGCCCCCTGACCCCCGCATCGCTTTTC
CTAATCTGCACGCTTGCCGTCAGTATGTGCCACAGTATGCTCGAATATCCTTTGTGGTATGTCTATTTCC
TCATCCCTTTCGGACTGATGCTCTTCCTGTCCCCCGCAGAGGCTTCAGACGGCATCGCCTTCAAAAAAGC
CGCCAATCTCGGCATACTGACCGCCTCCGCCGCCATATTCGCAGGATTGCTGCACTTGGACTGGACATAC
ACCCGGCTGGTTAACGCCTTTTCCCCCGCCACTGACGACAGTGCCAAAACCCTCAACCGGAAAATCAACG
AGTTGCGCTATATTTCCGCAAACAGTCCGATGCTGTCCTTTTATGCCGACTTCTCCCTCGTAAACTTCGC
CCTGCCGGAATACCCCGAAACCCAGACTTGGGCGGAAGAAGCAACCCTCAAATCACTAAAATACCGCCCC
CACTCCGCCACCTACCGCATCGCCCTCTACCTGATGCGGCAAGGCAAAGTTGCAGAAGCAAAACAATGGA
TGCGGGCGACACAGTCCTATTACCCCTACCTGATGCCCCGATACGCCGACGAAATCCGCAAACTGCCCGT
ATGGGCGCCGCTGCTACCCGAACTGCTCAAAGACTGCAAAGCCTTCGCCGCCGCGCCCGGTCATCCGGAA
GCAAAACCCTGCAAACTCGAGGAAAACCTGTATTTTCAGGGCGCGTGGTCCCATCCTCAGTTCGAGAAAG
GCGCGGGTTCAGGTGCTGGCAGTGGAGCGTCCGCGTGGAGTCATCCGCAATTCGAAAAAGAATTCGTGAG
CAAGGGCGAGGAGGATAACATGGCCATCATCAAGGAGTTCATGCGCTTCAAGGTGCACATGGAGGGCTCC
GTGAACGGCCACGAGTTCGAGATCGAGGGCGAGGGCGAGGGCCGCCCCTACGAGGGCACCCAGACCGCCA
AGCTGAAGGTGACCAAGGGTGGCCCCCTGCCCTTCGCCTGGGACATCCTGTCCCCTCAGTTCATGTACGG
CTCCAAGGCCTACGTGAAGCACCCCGCCGACATCCCCGACTACTTGAAGCTGTCCTTCCCCGAGGGCTTC
AAGTGGGAGCGCGTGATGAACTTCGAGGACGGCGGCGTGGTGACCGTGACCCAGGACTCCTCCCTGCAGG
ACGGCGAGTTCATCTACAAGGTGAAGCTGCGCGGCACCAACTTCCCCTCCGACGGCCCCGTAATGCAGAA
GAAGACTATGGGCTGGGAGGCCTCCTCCGAGCGGATGTACCCCGAGGACGGCGCCCTGAAGGGCGAGATC
AAGCAGAGGCTGAAGCTGAAGGACGGCGGCCACTACGACGCTGAGGTCAAGACCACCTACAAGGCCAAGA
AGCCCGTGCAGCTGCCCGGCGCCTACAACGTCAACATCAAGTTGGACATCACCTCCCACAACGAGGACTA
CACCATCGTGGAACAGTACGAACGCGCCGAGGGCCGCCACTCCACCGGCGGCATGTAGAAGCTTGCGGCC
GCATAATGCTTAAGTCGAACAGAAAGTAATCGTATTGTACACGGCCGCATAATCGAAATTAATACGACTC
ACTATAGGGGAATTGTGAGCGGATAACAATTCCCCATCTTAGTATATTAGTTAAGTATAAGAAGGAGATA
TACATATGGCAGATCTCAATTGGATATCGGCCGGCCACGCGATCGCTGACGTCGGTACCCTCGAGTCTGG
TAAAGAAACCGCTGCTGCGAAATTTGAACGCCAGCACATGGACTCGTCTACTAGCGCAGCTTAATTAACC
TAGGCTGCTGCCACCGCTGAGCAATAACTAGCATAACCCCTTGGGGCCTCTAAACGGGTCTTGAGGGGTT
TTTTGCTGAAACCTCAGGCATTTGAGAAGCACACGGTCACACTGCTTCCGGTAGTCAATAAACCGGTAAA
CCAGCAATAGACATAAGCGGCTATTTAACGACCCTGCCCTGAACCGACGACCGGGTCGAATTTGCTTTCG
AATTTCTGCCATTCATCCGCTTATTATCACTTATTCAGGCGTAGCAACCAGGCGTTTAAGGGCACCAATA
ACTGCCTTAAAAAAATTACGCCCCGCCCTGCCACTCATCGCAGTACTGTTGTAATTCATTAAGCATTCTG
CCGACATGGAAGCCATCACAAACGGCATGATGAACCTGAATCGCCAGCGGCATCAGCACCTTGTCGCCTT
GCGTATAATATTTGCCCATAGTGAAAACGGGGGCGAAGAAGTTGTCCATATTGGCCACGTTTAAATCAAA
ACTGGTGAAACTCACCCAGGGATTGGCTGAGACGAAAAACATATTCTCAATAAACCCTTTAGGGAAATAG
GCCAGGTTTTCACCGTAACACGCCACATCTTGCGAATATATGTGTAGAAACTGCCGGAAATCGTCGTGGT
ATTCACTCCAGAGCGATGAAAACGTTTCAGTTTGCTCATGGAAAACGGTGTAACAAGGGTGAACACTATC
CCATATCACCAGCTCACCGTCTTTCATTGCCATACGGAACTCCGGATGAGCATTCATCAGGCGGGCAAGA
ATGTGAATAAAGGCCGGATAAAACTTGTGCTTATTTTTCTTTACGGTCTTTAAAAAGGCCGTAATATCCA
GCTGAACGGTCTGGTTATAGGTACATTGAGCAACTGACTGAAATGCCTCAAAATGTTCTTTACGATGCCA
TTGGGATATATCAACGGTGGTATATCCAGTGATTTTTTTCTCCATTTTAGCTTCCTTAGCTCCTGAAAAT
CTCGATAACTCAAAAAATACGCCCGGTAGTGATCTTATTTCATTATGGTGAAAGTTGGAACCTCTTACGT
GCCGATCAACGTCTCATTTTCGCCAAAAGTTGGCCCAGGGCTTCCCGGTATCAACAGGGACACCAGGATT
TATTTATTCTGCGAAGTGATCTTCCGTCACAGGTATTTATTCGGCGCAAAGTGCGTCGGGTGATGCTGCC
AACTTACTGATTTAGTGTATGATGGTGTTTTTGAGGTGCTCCAGTGGCTTCTGTTTCTATCAGCTGTCCC
TCCTGTTCAGCTACTGACGGGGTGGTGCGTAACGGCAAAAGCACCGCCGGACATCAGCGCTAGCGGAGTG
TATACTGGCTTACTATGTTGGCACTGATGAGGGTGTCAGTGAAGTGCTTCATGTGG
Features (pLannotate 1.2.2; 20 found; start..end, strand, type, name):
     55..110     -  rep_origin     RSF ori (fragment): Plasmids containing the RSF 1030 origin of replication can be propagated in E. coli cells that contain additional plasmids with compatible origins.
    198..743     -  rep_origin     p15A ori: Plasmids containing the medium-copy-number p15A origin of replication can be propagated in E. coli cells that contain a second plasmid with the ColE1 origin.
    855..919     -  CDS            TcR (fragment): tetracycline efflux protein; tet; confers resistance to tetracycline
    934..955     -  protein_bind   CAP binding site: CAP binding activates transcription in the presence of cAMP. E. coli catabolite activator protein
    968..2050    -  CDS            lacI: lac repressor; lacI; The lac repressor binds to the lac operator to inhibit transcription in E. coli. This inhibition can be relieved by adding lactose or isopropyl-β-D-thiogalactopyranoside (IPTG).
   2051..2128    -  promoter       lacI promoter: lacI
   2136..2171    -  CDS            TcR (fragment): tetracycline efflux protein; tet; confers resistance to tetracycline
   2174..2192    +  promoter       T7 promoter: promoter for bacteriophage T7 RNA polymerase
   2193..2217    +  protein_bind   lac operator: The lac repressor binds to the lac operator to inhibit transcription in E. coli. This inhibition can be relieved by adding lactose or isopropyl-β-D-thiogalactopyranoside (IPTG). lac repressor encoded by lacI
   2232..2254    +  RBS            RBS: efficient ribosome binding site from bacteriophage T7 gene 10 (Olins and Rangwala, 1989)
   4082..4102    +  CDS            TEV site: tobacco etch virus (TEV) protease recognition and cleavage site
   4196..4885    +  CDS            mCherry: mCherry is a basic (constitutively fluorescent) red fluorescent protein published in 2004, derived from Discosoma sp.. It is reported to be a very rapidly-maturing monomer with low acid sensitivity.
   4960..4978    +  promoter       T7 promoter: promoter for bacteriophage T7 RNA polymerase
   4979..5003    +  protein_bind   lac operator: The lac repressor binds to the lac operator to inhibit transcription in E. coli. This inhibition can be relieved by adding lactose or isopropyl-β-D-thiogalactopyranoside (IPTG). lac repressor encoded by lacI
   5112..5153    +  CDS            S-Tag (fragment): affinity and epitope tag derived from pancreatic ribonuclease A
   5183..5200    +  CDS            SET1 (fragment): solubility-enhancement tag derived from T7 phage gene 10B
   5208..5255    +  terminator     T7 terminator: transcription terminator for bacteriophage T7 RNA polymerase
   5479..6135    -  CDS            cat: CAT_ECOLX - Experimental evidence at protein level: Swiss-Prot protein existence level 1. This enzyme is an effector of chloramphenicol resistance in bacteria. From Escherichia coli. This protein is used as a marker in many commonly used cloning vectors, such as pACYC184.
   6136..6238    -  promoter       cat promoter: promoter of the E. coli cat gene encoding chloramphenicol acetyltransferase
   6359..6502    +  mobile_element IS1 (fragment): prokaryotic transposable element IS1
