[The description below was written by a language model from this plasmid's Addgene catalogue record and pLannotate feature annotations shown in this document.]
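Description:
pPglL-strep-mCherry is a bacterial expression plasmid built on the Novagen pACYCDuet-1 backbone for producing the Neisseria meningitidis protein PglL in E. coli. It replicates from the p15A origin, which is compatible with ColE1-type plasmids and so allows co-transformation with other expression vectors, and it is selected with chloramphenicol through the cat gene and its native promoter. The catalogue entry lists the plasmid as high copy, whereas the annotated p15A origin is generally regarded as a lower, medium-copy replicon. A lacI gene with its own promoter is carried on the backbone to supply lac repressor.

The PglL coding sequence was inserted between the NcoI and HindIII sites of the first Duet cloning site, downstream of a T7 promoter, lac operator and the phage T7 gene 10 ribosome binding site, so expression depends on T7 RNA polymerase from a DE3 lysogen host (the record names C43(DE3), a strain often chosen for membrane proteins) and is relieved by IPTG. The feature table does not annotate PglL itself, but the unannotated stretch between the RBS and the TEV site corresponds to its expected position. At the C terminus the protein is fused to a TEV protease site, a double Strep-tag II (stated in the catalogue, not annotated) and mCherry, providing affinity purification, a fluorescent readout of expression and the option of removing the tags by cleavage. The second T7 promoter/lac operator unit, with partial S-Tag sequence and the T7 terminator, appears to remain empty. The sequenced record is slightly shorter than the stated total size. The construct was deposited with a study of enterobacterial common antigen biosynthesis proteins.
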