Addgene plasmid #196664: pPglL-strep-mCherry
Purpose: Expression of C-terminally distrep tag II-mCherry-tagged PglL from Neisseria meningitidis in E.coli
Depositing lab: James Naismith. Depositing organization: Rosalind Franklin Institute. Publication: The lipid linked oligosaccharide polymerase Wzy and its regulating co-polymerase, Wzz, from enterobacterial common antigen biosynthesis form a complex. Weckener M, Woodward LS, Clarke BR, Liu H, Ward PN, Le Bas A, Bhella D, Whitfield C, Naismith JH. Open Biol. 2023 Mar;13(3):220373. doi: 10.1098/rsob.220373. Epub 2023 Mar 22. PubMed 36944376.
Backbone
  Vector backbone: pACYCDuet-1
  Backbone manufacturer: Novagen
  Backbone size w/o insert (bp): 4008
  Total vector size (bp): 6633
  Vector type: Bacterial Expression
Growth in bacteria
  Bacterial resistance: Chloramphenicol, 25 μg/mL
  Growth temperature: 37°C
  Growth strain: DH5alpha
  Growth instructions: Protein expression in E. coli C43(DE3)
  Copy number: High Copy
Gene/Insert
  Gene/Insert name: PglL
  Species: Neisseria meningitidis
  Insert size (bp): 2625
  GenBank ID: 61280823
  Promoter: T7
  Tag / fusion protein: TEV-cleavable distrep tag II (C terminal on insert); mCherry (C terminal on insert)
  Cloning method: Restriction Enzyme; 5′ cloning site NcoI (not destroyed); 3′ cloning site HindIII (not destroyed)
  Sequencing primers: 5′ T7 promoter; 3′ T7 terminator
Terms and licenses: Academic/Nonprofit Terms; Industry Terms: Not Available to Industry
How to cite: pPglL-strep-mCherry was a gift from James Naismith (Addgene plasmid # 196664 ; http://n2t.net/addgene:196664 ; RRID:Addgene_196664)
