>Addgene plasmid #196664 | pPglL-strep-mCherry | depositor partial sequence | sequence record 389782 | PgIL
ATGCCCGCTGAAACGACCGTATCCGGCGCGCACCCCGCCGCCAAACTGCCGATTTACATCCTGCCCTGCT
TCCTTTGGATAGGCATCGTCCCCTTTACCTTCGCGCTCAAACTGAAACCGTCGCCCGACTTTTACCACGA
TGCCGCCGCCGCAGCCGGCCTGATTGTCCTGTTGTTCCTCACGGCAGGAAAAAAACTGTTTGATGTCAAA
ATCCCCGCCATCAGCTTCCTTCTGTTTGCAATGGCGGCGTTTTGGTATCTTCAGGCACGCCTGATGAACC
TGATTTACCCCGGTATGAACGACATCGTCTCTTGGATTTTCATCTTGCTCGCCGTCAGCGCGTGGGCCTG
CCGGAGCTTGGTCGCACACTTCGGACAAGAACGCATCGTGACCCTGTTTGCCTGGTCGCTGCTTATCGGC
TCCCTGCTTCAATCCTGCATCGTCGTCATCCAGTTTGCCGGCTGGGAAGACACCCCTCTGTTTCAAAACA
TCATCGTTTACAGCGGGCAAGGCGTAATCGGACACATCGGGCAGCGCAACAACCTCGGACACTACCTCAT
GTGGGGCATACTCGCCGCCGCCTACCTCAACGGACAACGAAAAATCCCCGCCGCCCTCGGCGTAATCTGC
CTGATTATGCAGACCGCCGTTTTAGGTTTGGTCAACTCGCGCACCATCTTGACCTACATAGCCGCCATCG
CCCTCATCCTTCCCTTCTGGTATTTCCGTTCGGACAAATCCAACAGGCGGACGATGCTCGGCATAGCCGC
AGCCGTATTCCTTACCGCGCTGTTCCAATTTTCCATGAACACCATTCTGGAAACCTTTACTGGCATCCGC
TACGAAACTGCCGTCGAACGCGTCGCCAACGGCGGTTTCACAGACTTGCCGCGCCAAATCGAATGGAATA
AAGCCCTTGCCGCCTTCCAGTCCGCCCCGATATTCGGGCACGGCTGGAACAGTTTTGCCCAACAAACCTT
CCTCATCAATGCCGAACAGCACAACATATACGACAACCTCCTCAGCAACTTGTTCACCCATTCCCACAAC
ATCGTCCTCCAACTCCTTGCAGAGATGGGAATCAGCGGCACGCTTCTGGTTGCCGCAACCCTGCTGACGG
GCATTGCCGGGCTGCTTAAACGCCCCCTGACCCCCGCATCGCTTTTCCTAATCTGCACGCTTGCCGTCAG
TATGTGCCACAGTATGCTCGAATATCCTTTGTGGTATGTCTATTTCCTCATCCCTTTCGGACTGATGCTC
TTCCTGTCCCCCGCAGAGGCTTCAGACGGCATCGCCTTCAAAAAAGCCGCCAATCTCGGCATACTGACCG
CCTCCGCCGCCATATTCGCAGGATTGCTGCACTTGGACTGGACATACACCCGGCTGGTTAACGCCTTTTC
CCCCGCCACTGACGACAGTGCCAAAACCCTCAACCGGAAAATCAACGAGTTGCGCTATATTTCCGCAAAC
AGTCCGATGCTGTCCTTTTATGCCGACTTCTCCCTCGTAAACTTCGCCCTGCCGGAATACCCCGAAACCC
AGACTTGGGCGGAAGAAGCAACCCTCAAATCACTAAAATACCGCCCCCACTCCGCCACCTACCGCATCGC
CCTCTACCTGATGCGGCAAGGCAAAGTTGCAGAAGCAAAACAATGGATGCGGGCGACACAGTCCTATTAC
CCCTACCTGATGCCCCGATACGCCGACGAAATCCGCAAACTGCCCGTATGGGCGCCGCTGCTACCCGAAC
TGCTCAAAGACTGCAAAGCCTTCGCCGCCGCGCCCGGTCATCCGGAAGCAAAACCCTGCAAATGA
